Addgene plasmid #207745: pEF1α-Cre-2A-mScarlet
Purpose: Expression of the Cre recombinase linked to a mScarlet fluorescent marker
Depositing lab: Laurence Pelletier. Depositing organization: Sinai Health System. Publication: qTAG: an adaptable plasmid scaffold for CRISPR-based endogenous tagging. Philip R, Sharma A, Matellan L, Erpf AC, Hsu WH, Tkach JM, Wyatt HDM, Pelletier L. EMBO J. 2024 Dec 12. doi: 10.1038/s44318-024-00337-5. PubMed 39668248.
Backbone
  Vector backbone: pUC19
  Backbone manufacturer: Invitrogen
  Backbone size w/o insert (bp): 2686
  Vector type: Mammalian Expression, Cre/Lox
  Selectable markers: mScarlet
Growth in bacteria
  Bacterial resistance: Ampicillin, 100 μg/mL
  Growth temperature: 37°C
  Growth strain: DH5alpha
  Copy number: High Copy
Gene/Insert
  Gene/Insert name: Cre-PGK-mScarlet
  Species: Bacteriophage P1
  Insert size (bp): 3139
  Promoter: EF1alpha
  Cloning method: Unknown
  Sequencing primers: 5′ CTGCAAGGCGATTAAGTTGGGTAAC; 3′ GGCTCGTATGTTGTGTGGAATTGT
Terms and licenses: Academic/Nonprofit Terms; Industry Terms: Not Available to Industry
Depositor comments: Please visit https://www.biorxiv.org/content/10.1101/2023.11.01.565029v3 for bioRxiv preprint.
How to cite: pEF1α-Cre-2A-mScarlet was a gift from Laurence Pelletier (Addgene plasmid # 207745 ; http://n2t.net/addgene:207745 ; RRID:Addgene_207745)
