[The description below was written by a language model from this plasmid's Addgene catalogue record and pLannotate feature annotations shown in this document.]
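Description:
pEF1α-Cre-2A-mScarlet is a mammalian expression plasmid built on a pUC19 backbone that delivers Cre recombinase together with a red fluorescent marker. In bacteria it is maintained at high copy through the ColE1/pUC-type origin and selected with ampicillin via the β-lactamase gene and its native promoter. The feature table also shows an f1 phage origin and a residual lacZα fragment left over from the cloning vector. There is no drug-resistance marker for mammalian cells; the record lists mScarlet fluorescence as the only selectable marker there.

The expression cassette is driven by the human EF-1α core promoter followed by EF-1α intron A, an arrangement that gives strong constitutive transcription in many mammalian cell types. Downstream lie the Cre coding sequence from bacteriophage P1, then mScarlet, and an SV40 polyadenylation signal. The plasmid name indicates that the two proteins are joined by a 2A self-cleaving peptide, so that a single transcript would yield separate Cre and mScarlet proteins. The short unannotated gap between the two coding sequences fits such a linker, although the 2A element itself is not annotated. The catalogue's insert name, "Cre-PGK-mScarlet", instead implies a separate PGK promoter for the reporter, but no PGK promoter appears in the feature table and the gap seems too small to hold one, so the 2A reading is better supported.

Because red fluorescence reports which cells express Cre, transfected cells can be identified or sorted. The plasmid was deposited alongside a CRISPR-based endogenous tagging toolkit, but the record does not state which loxP-flanked sequences Cre is meant to act on there.
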