Features (pLannotate 1.2.2; 10 found; start..end, strand, type, name):
      2..68      -  CDS            lacZα (fragment): LacZα fragment of β-galactosidase; lacZ fragment
     79..290     +  promoter       EF-1α core promoter: core promoter for human elongation factor EF-1α
    291..1229    +  intron         EF-1α intron A: intron upstream of the start codon of human EF-1α
   1260..2288    +  CDS            cre: RECR_BPP1 - Experimental evidence at protein level: Swiss-Prot protein existence level 1. Catalyzes site-specific recombination between two 34-base- pair LOXP sites. Its role is to maintain the phage genome as a monomeric unit-copy plasmid in the lysogenic state. From Escherichia phage P1 (Bacteriophage P1).
   2376..3071    +  CDS            mScarlet: mScarlet is a basic (constitutively fluorescent) red fluorescent protein published in 2016, derived from synthetic construct. It has moderate acid sensitivity.
   3096..3217    +  polyA_signal   SV40 poly(A) signal: SV40 polyadenylation signal
   3285..3873    -  rep_origin     ori: high-copy-number ColE1/pMB1/pBR322/pUC origin of replication
   4044..4904    -  CDS            AmpR: β-lactamase; bla; confers resistance to ampicillin, carbenicillin, and related antibiotics
   4905..5009    -  promoter       AmpR promoter: bla
   5062..5490    -  rep_origin     f1 ori (sequence partly withheld): f1 bacteriophage origin of replication; arrow indicates direction of (+) strand synthesis
>Addgene plasmid #207745 | pEF1α-Cre-2A-mScarlet | addgene full sequence | sequence record 414475 | Addgene NGS Result
ATTCGCCATTCAGGCTGCGCAACTGTTGGGAAGGGCGATCGGTGCGGGCCTCTTCGCTATTACGCCAGTC
GATTCAGTGGGCAGAGCGCACATCGCCCACAGTCCCCGAGAAGTTGGGGGGAGGGGTCGGCAATTGAACC
GGTGCCTAGAGAAGGTGGCGCGGGGTAAACTGGGAAAGTGATGTCGTGTACTGGCTCCGCCTTTTTCCCG
AGGGTGGGGGAGAACCGTATATAAGTGCAGTAGTCGCCGTGAACGTTCTTTTTCGCAACGGGTTTGCCGC
CAGAACACAGGTAAGTGCCGTGTGTGGTTCCCGCGGGCCTGGCCTCTTTACGGGTTATGGCCCTTGCGTG
CCTTGAATTACTTCCACCTGGCTGCAGTACGTGATTCTTGATCCCGAGCTTCGGGTTGGAAGTGGGTGGG
AGAGTTCGAGGCCTTGCGCTTAAGGAGCCCCTTCGCCTCGTGCTTGAGTTGAGGCCTGGCCTGGGCGCTG
GGGCCGCCGCGTGCGAATCTGGTGGCACCTTCGCGCCTGTCTCGCTGCTTTCGATAAGTCTCTAGCCATT
TAAAATTTTTGATGACCTGCTGCGACGCTTTTTTTCTGGCAAGATAGTCTTGTAAATGCGGGCCAAGATC
TGCACACTGGTATTTCGGTTTTTGGGGCCGCGGGCGGCGACGGGGCCCGTGCGTCCCAGCGCACATGTTC
GGCGAGGCGGGGCCTGCGAGCGCGGCCACCGAGAATCGGACGGGGGTAGTCTCAAGCTGGCCGGCCTGCT
CTGGTGCCTGGCCTCGCGCCGCCGTGTATCGCCCCGCCCTGGGCGGCAAGGCTGGCCCGGTCGGCACCAG
TTGCGTGAGCGGAAAGATGGCCGCTTCCCGGCCCTGCTGCAGGGAGCTCAAAATGGAGGACGCGGCGCTC
GGGAGAGCGGGCGGGTGAGTCACCCACACAAAGGAAAAGGGCCTTTCCGTCCTCAGCCGTCGCTTCATGT
GACTCCACGGAGTACCGGGCGCCGTCCAGGCACCTCGATTAGTTCTCGAGCTTTTGGAGTACGTCGTCTT
TAGGTTGGGGGGAGGGGTTTTATGCGATGGAGTTTCCCCACACTGAGTGGGTGGAGACTGAAGTTAGGCC
AGCTTGGCACTTGATGTAATTCTCCTTGGAATTTGCCCTTTTTGAGTTTGGATCTTGGTTCATTCTCAAG
CCTCAGACAGTGGTTCAAAGTTTTTTTCTTCCATTTCAGGTGTCGTGAGGATCCGAATTCACGCGTCTAA
TGAGCAATTTACTGACCGTACACCAAAATTTGCCTGCATTACCGGTCGATGCAACGAGTGATGAGGTTCG
CAAGAACCTGATGGACATGTTCAGGGATCGCCAGGCGTTTTCTGAGCATACCTGGAAAATGCTTCTGTCC
GTTTGCCGGTCGTGGGCGGCATGGTGCAAGTTGAATAACCGGAAATGGTTTCCCGCAGAACCTGAAGATG
TTCGCGATTATCTTCTATATCTTCAGGCGCGCGGTCTGGCAGTAAAAACTATCCAGCAACATTTGGGCCA
GCTAAACATGCTTCATCGTCGGTCCGGGCTGCCACGACCAAGTGACAGCAATGCTGTTTCACTGGTTATG
CGGCGGATCCGAAAAGAAAACGTTGATGCCGGTGAACGTGCAAAACAGGCTCTAGCGTTCGAACGCACTG
ATTTCGACCAGGTTCGTTCACTCATGGAAAATAGCGATCGCTGCCAGGATATACGTAATCTGGCATTTCT
GGGGATTGCTTATAACACCCTGTTACGTATAGCCGAAATTGCCAGGATCAGGGTTAAAGATATCTCACGT
ACTGACGGTGGGAGAATGTTAATCCATATTGGCAGAACGAAAACGCTGGTTAGCACCGCAGGTGTAGAGA
AGGCACTTAGCCTGGGGGTAACTAAACTGGTCGAGCGATGGATTTCCGTCTCTGGTGTAGCTGATGATCC
GAATAACTACCTGTTTTGCCGGGTCAGAAAAAATGGTGTTGCCGCGCCATCTGCCACCAGCCAGCTATCA
ACTCGCGCCCTGGAAGGGATTTTTGAAGCAACTCATCGATTGATTTACGGCGCTAAGGATGACTCTGGTC
AGAGATACCTGGCCTGGTCTGGACACAGTGCCCGTGTCGGAGCCGCGCGAGATATGGCCCGCGCTGGAGT
TTCAATACCGGAGATCATGCAAGCTGGTGGCTGGACCAATGTAAATATTGTCATGAACTATATCCGTAAC
CTGGATAGTGAAACAGGGGCAATGGTGCGCCTGCTGGAAGATGGCGACCCCGGGGGATCCGGAGCTACTA
ACTTCAGCCTGCTGAAGCAGGCCGGAGACGTGGAGGAGAACCCTGGACCTTCTAGAGGAAGCGGAATGGT
GAGCAAGGGCGAGGCAGTGATCAAGGAGTTCATGCGGTTCAAGGTGCACATGGAGGGCTCCATGAACGGC
CACGAGTTCGAGATCGAGGGCGAGGGCGAGGGCCGCCCCTACGAGGGCACCCAGACCGCCAAGCTGAAGG
TGACCAAGGGTGGCCCCCTGCCCTTCTCCTGGGACATCCTGTCCCCTCAGTTCATGTACGGCTCCAGGGC
CTTCACCAAGCACCCCGCCGACATCCCCGACTACTATAAGCAGTCCTTCCCCGAGGGCTTCAAGTGGGAG
CGCGTGATGAACTTCGAGGACGGCGGCGCCGTGACCGTGACCCAGGACACCTCCCTGGAGGACGGCACCC
TGATCTACAAGGTGAAGCTCCGCGGCACCAACTTCCCTCCTGACGGCCCCGTAATGCAGAAGAAGACAAT
GGGCTGGGAAGCGTCCACCGAGCGGTTGTACCCCGAGGACGGCGTGCTGAAGGGCGACATTAAGATGGCC
CTGCGCCTGAAGGACGGCGGCCGCTACCTGGCGGACTTCAAGACCACCTACAAGGCCAAGAAGCCCGTGC
AGATGCCCGGCGCCTACAACGTCGACCGCAAGTTGGACATCACCTCCCACAACGAGGACTACACCGTGGT
GGAACAGTACGAACGCTCCGAGGGCCGCCACTCCACCGGCGGCATGGACGAGCTGTACAAGTGAGGCGCG
CCTATTATGGTACCTAACTTGTTTATTGCAGCTTATAATGGTTACAAATAAAGCAATAGCATCACAAATT
TCACAAATAAAGCATTTTTTTCACTGCATTCTAGTTGTGGTTTGTCCAAACTCATCAATGTATCTTACAT
ATGACATGTGAGCAAAAGGCCAGCAAAAGGCCAGGAACCGTAAAAAGGCCGCGTTGCTGGCGTTTTTCCA
TAGGCTCCGCCCCCCTGACGAGCATCACAAAAATCGACGCTCAAGTCAGAGGTGGCGAAACCCGACAGGA
CTATAAAGATACCAGGCGTTTCCCCCTGGAAGCTCCCTCGTGCGCTCTCCTGTTCCGACCCTGCCGCTTA
CCGGATACCTGTCCGCCTTTCTCCCTTCGGGAAGCGTGGCGCTTTCTCATAGCTCACGCTGTAGGTATCT
CAGTTCGGTGTAGGTCGTTCGCTCCAAGCTGGGCTGTGTGCACGAACCCCCCGTTCAGCCCGACCGCTGC
GCCTTATCCGGTAACTATCGTCTTGAGTCCAACCCGGTAAGACACGACTTATCGCCACTGGCAGCAGCCA
CTGGTAACAGGATTAGCAGAGCGAGGTATGTAGGCGGTGCTACAGAGTTCTTGAAGTGGTGGCCTAACTA
CGGCTACACTAGAAGAACAGTATTTGGTATCTGCGCTCTGCTGAAGCCAGTTACCTTCGGAAAAAGAGTT
GGTAGCTCTTGATCCGGCAAACAAACCACCGCTGGTAGCGGTGGTTTTTTTGTTTGCAAGCAGCAGATTA
CGCGCAGAAAAAAAGGATCTCAAGAAGATCCTTTGATCTTTTCTACGGGGTCTGACGCTCAGTGGAACGA
AAACTCACGTTAAGGGATTTTGGTCATGAGATTATCAAAAAGGATCTTCACCTAGATCCTTTTAAATTAA
AAATGAAGTTTTAAATCAATCTAAAGTATATATGAGTAAACTTGGTCTGACAGTTACCAATGCTTAATCA
GTGAGGCACCTATCTCAGCGATCTGTCTATTTCGTTCATCCATAGTTGCCTGACTCCCCGTCGTGTAGAT
AACTACGATACGGGAGGGCTTACCATCTGGCCCCAGTGCTGCAATGATACCGCGAGACCCACGCTCACCG
GCTCCAGATTTATCAGCAATAAACCAGCCAGCCGGAAGGGCCGAGCGCAGAAGTGGTCCTGCAACTTTAT
CCGCCTCCATCCAGTCTATTAATTGTTGCCGGGAAGCTAGAGTAAGTAGTTCGCCAGTTAATAGTTTGCG
CAACGTTGTTGCCATTGCTACAGGCATCGTGGTGTCACGCTCGTCGTTTGGTATGGCTTCATTCAGCTCC
GGTTCCCAACGATCAAGGCGAGTTACATGATCCCCCATGTTGTGCAAAAAAGCGGTTAGCTCCTTCGGTC
CTCCGATCGTTGTCAGAAGTAAGTTGGCCGCAGTGTTATCACTCATGGTTATGGCAGCACTGCATAATTC
TCTTACTGTCATGCCATCCGTAAGATGCTTTTCTGTGACTGGTGAGTACTCAACCAAGTCATTCTGAGAA
TAGTGTATGCGGCGACCGAGTTGCTCTTGCCCGGCGTCAATACGGGATAATACCGCGCCACATAGCAGAA
CTTTAAAAGTGCTCATCATTGGAAAACGTTCTTCGGGGCGAAAACTCTCAAGGATCTTACCGCTGTTGAG
ATCCAGTTCGATGTAACCCACTCGTGCACCCAACTGATCTTCAGCATCTTTTACTTTCACCAGCGTTTCT
GGGTGAGCAAAAACAGGAAGGCAAAATGCCGCAAAAAAGGGAATAAGGGCGACACGGAAATGTTGAATAC
TCATACTCTTCCTTTTTCAATATTATTGAAGCATTTATCAGGGTTATTGTCTCATGAGCGGATACATATT
TGAATGTATTTAGAAAAATAAACAAATAGGGGTTCCGCGCACATTTCCCCGAAAAGTGCCACCTAAATTG
TAAGCGTTAATATTTTGTTAAAATTCGCGTTAAATTTTTGTTAAATCAGCTCATTTTTTAACCAATAGGC
CGAAATCGGCAAAATCCCTTATAAATCAAAAGAATAGACCGAGATAGGGT
[37 nt withheld, positions 5161-5197]
AAAGAACGTGGACTCCAACGTCAAAGG
[49 nt withheld, positions 5225-5273]
T
[91 nt withheld, positions 5275-5365]
G
[124 nt withheld, positions 5367-5490]
CCC
